Addgene plasmid #164231: pQCXIP-GFP-RPA70
Purpose: retroviral plasmid for GFP-RPA70
Depositing lab: John Maciejowski. Depositing organization: Memorial Sloan-Kettering Cancer Center. Publication: ER-directed TREX1 limits cGAS activation at micronuclei. Mohr L, Toufektchan E, von Morgen P, Chu K, Kapoor A, Maciejowski J. Mol Cell. 2021 Jan 12. pii: S1097-2765(20)30958-8. doi: 10.1016/j.molcel.2020.12.037. PubMed 33476576.
Backbone
  Vector backbone: pQCXIP
  Backbone size w/o insert (bp): 7879
  Vector type: Mammalian Expression, Retroviral
  Selectable markers: Puromycin
Growth in bacteria
  Bacterial resistance: Ampicillin, 100 μg/mL
  Growth temperature: 30°C
  Growth strain: NEB Stable
  Copy number: High Copy
Gene/Insert
  Gene/Insert name: RPA70 (alt name: RPA1)
  Species: H. sapiens (human)
  Insert size (bp): 4837
  GenBank ID: NM_002945.5
  Entrez Gene: RPA1 (a.k.a. HSSB, MST075, PFBMFT6, REPA1, RF-A, RP-A, RPA70)
  Promoter: CMV
  Tag / fusion protein: GFP (N terminal on backbone)
  Cloning method: Gibson Cloning
  Sequencing primers: 5′ ggacgacggcaactacaagac
Terms and licenses: Academic/Nonprofit Terms; Industry Terms: Not Available to Industry
How to cite: pQCXIP-GFP-RPA70 was a gift from John Maciejowski (Addgene plasmid # 164231 ; http://n2t.net/addgene:164231 ; RRID:Addgene_164231)
