[The description below was written by a language model from this plasmid's Addgene catalogue record and pLannotate feature annotations shown in this document.]
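Description:
pQCXIP-GFP-RPA70 is a self-inactivating gammaretroviral expression vector built on the pQCXIP backbone for stable delivery of a GFP-tagged human RPA70 (RPA1) into mammalian cells. In bacteria it is maintained through a high-copy ColE1/pUC-type origin and selected with ampicillin via the β-lactamase gene. The viral genome is transcribed in packaging cells from a hybrid 5′ element, in which a CMV enhancer/promoter is fused to a truncated murine sarcoma virus LTR. This is followed by the Ψ packaging signal and a truncated, start-codon-less gag segment that supports efficient encapsidation. The 3′ LTR carries a U3 deletion, so after reverse transcription and integration both LTRs are transcriptionally inactive and expression depends on the internal promoter.

That internal promoter is a second CMV immediate-early enhancer/promoter driving a bicistronic transcript. The first cistron is EGFP fused to the N-terminus of the RPA1 coding sequence. The RPA1 sequence is flanked by attB1 and attB2 Gateway sites, which suggests it came from a Gateway-derived clone, although the record lists Gibson assembly as the cloning method. An EMCV IRES then allows translation of puromycin N-acetyltransferase from the same mRNA, linking puromycin resistance to expression of the fusion. The catalogue gives an insert size considerably larger than the annotated RPA1 coding region (about 1.8 kb); the sequenced plasmid totals 9,799 nt.

RPA70 is the large subunit of the heterotrimeric replication protein A complex that binds single-stranded DNA during replication and DNA damage responses. A fluorescent fusion can therefore serve as a live-cell marker of single-stranded DNA. The record itself states the purpose only as retroviral expression of GFP-RPA70.
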