Features (pLannotate 1.2.2; 24 found; start..end, strand, type, name):
    186..565     +  enhancer       CMV enhancer: human cytomegalovirus immediate early enhancer
    566..769     +  promoter       CMV promoter: human cytomegalovirus (CMV) immediate early promoter
    770..945     +  LTR            5' LTR (truncated): truncated long terminal repeat from Moloney murine sarcoma virus
   1067..1341    +  misc_feature   MESV Ψ (fragment): packaging signal of murine embryonic stem cell virus
   1408..1824    +  CDS            gag (truncated): truncated Moloney murine leukemia virus (MMLV) gag gene lacking the start codon
   1861..2164    +  enhancer       CMV enhancer: human cytomegalovirus immediate early enhancer
   2165..2368    +  promoter       CMV promoter: human cytomegalovirus (CMV) immediate early promoter
   2507..3223    +  CDS            EGFP: EGFP is a basic (constitutively fluorescent) green fluorescent protein published in 1996, derived from Aequorea victoria. It is reported to be a rapidly-maturing weak dimer with moderate acid sensitivity.
   3233..3257    +  protein_bind   attB1: mutant version of attB; recombination site for the Gateway® BP reaction BP Clonase™
   3260..5104    +  CDS            RPA1 (sequence withheld): RFA1_HUMAN - Also known as REPA1, RPA70. Experimental evidence at protein level: Swiss-Prot protein existence level 1. As part of the heterotrimeric replication protein A complex (RPA/RP-A), binds and stabilizes single-stranded DNA intermediates, that form during DNA replication or upon DNA stress. It prevents their reannealing and in parallel, recruits and activates different proteins and complexes involved in DNA metabolism (PubMed:27723720, PubMed:27723717). Thereby, it plays an essential role both in DNA replication and the cellular response to DNA damage (PubMed:9430682). In the cellular
   5108..5132    -  protein_bind   attB2: mutant version of attB; recombination site for the Gateway® BP reaction BP Clonase™
   5294..5756    +  misc_feature   IRES: internal ribosome entry site (IRES) of the encephalomyocarditis virus (EMCV)
   5789..6388    +  CDS            PuroR: puromycin N-acetyltransferase; pac from Streptomyces alboniger; confers resistance to puromycin
   6438..6503    +  CDS            dmpM (fragment): DMPM_STRAD - Protein inferred from homology: Swiss-Prot protein existence level 3. From Streptomyces alboniger.
   6516..6587    +  CDS            Mos (fragment): MOS_MOUSE - Experimental evidence at transcript level: Swiss-Prot protein existence level 2. From Mus musculus (Mouse).
   6620..6720    +  CDS            env (fragment): murine leukemia virus gPr80 envelope polyprotein precursor; env; proteolytically cleaved into gp70SU and p15TM subunits
   6762..7187    +  LTR            3' LTR (ΔU3): self-inactivating 3' long terminal repeat (LTR) from Moloney murine leukemia virus
   7256..7296    +  CDS            rop (fragment): Rop protein, which maintains plasmids at low copy number; rop
   7398..7436    +  misc_feature   bom (fragment): basis of mobility region from pBR322
   7453..7782    +  promoter       SV40 promoter: SV40 enhancer and early promoter
   7788..7889    +  misc_feature   bom (fragment): basis of mobility region from pBR322
   8075..8663    -  rep_origin     ori: high-copy-number ColE1/pMB1/pBR322/pUC origin of replication
   8834..9694    -  CDS            AmpR: β-lactamase; bla; confers resistance to ampicillin, carbenicillin, and related antibiotics
   9695..9799    -  promoter       AmpR promoter: bla
>Addgene plasmid #164231 | pQCXIP-GFP-RPA70 | addgene full sequence | sequence record 327618 | Addgene NGS Result
CACATTTCCCCGAAAAGTGCCACCTGACGTCTAAGAAACCATTATTATCATGACATTAACCTATAAAAAT
AGGCGTATCACGAGGCCCTTTCGTCTTCAAGAATTAGCTTGGCCATTGCATACGTTGTATCCATATCATA
ATATGTACATTTATATTGGCTCATGTCCAACATTACCGCCATGTTGACATTGATTATTGACTAGTTATTA
ATAGTAATCAATTACGGGGTCATTAGTTCATAGCCCATATATGGAGTTCCGCGTTACATAACTTACGGTA
AATGGCCCGCCTGGCTGACCGCCCAACGACCCCCGCCCATTGACGTCAATAATGACGTATGTTCCCATAG
TAACGCCAATAGGGACTTTCCATTGACGTCAATGGGTGGAGTATTTACGGTAAACTGCCCACTTGGCAGT
ACATCAAGTGTATCATATGCCAAGTACGCCCCCTATTGACGTCAATGACGGTAAATGGCCCGCCTGGCAT
TATGCCCAGTACATGACCTTATGGGACTTTCCTACTTGGCAGTACATCTACGTATTAGTCATCGCTATTA
CCATGGTGATGCGGTTTTGGCAGTACATCAATGGGCGTGGATAGCGGTTTGACTCACGGGGATTTCCAAG
TCTCCACCCCATTGACGTCAATGGGAGTTTGTTTTGGCACCAAAATCAACGGGACTTTCCAAAATGTCGT
AACAACTCCGCCCCATTGACGCAAATGGGCGGTAGGCGTGTACGGTGGGAGGTCTATATAAGCAGAGCTC
AATAAAAGAGCCCACAACCCCTCACTCGGCGCGCCAGTCTTCCGATAGACTGCGTCGCCCGGGTACCCGT
ATTCCCAATAAAGCCTCTTGCTGTTTGCATCCGAATCGTGGTCTCGCTGTTCCTTGGGAGGGTCTCCTCT
GAGTGATTGACTACCCACGACGGGGGTCTTTCATTTGGGGGCTCGTCCGGGATTTGGAGACCCCTGCCCA
GGGACCACCGACCCACCACCGGGAGGTAAGCTGGCCAGCAACTTATCTGTGTCTGTCCGATTGTCTAGTG
TCTATGTTTGATGTTATGCGCCTGCGTCTGTACTAGTTAGCTAACTAGCTCTGTATCTGGCGGACCCGTG
GTGGAACTGACGAGTTCTGAACACCCGGCCGCAACCCTGGGAGACGTCCCAGGGACTTTGGGGGCCGTTT
TTGTGGCCCGACCTGAGGAAGGGAGTCGATGTGGAATCCGACCCCGTCAGGATATGTGGTTCTGGTAGGA
GACGAGAACCTAAAACAGTTCCCGCCTCCGTCTGAATTTTTGCTTTCGGTTTGGAACCGAAGCCGCGCGT
CTTGTCTGCTGCAGCGCTGCAGCATCGTTCTGTGTTGTCTCTGTCTGACTGTGTTTCTGTATTTGTCTGA
AAATTAGGGCCAGACTGTTACCACTCCCTTAAGTTTGACCTTAGGTCACTGGAAAGATGTCGAGCGGATC
GCTCACAACCAGTCGGTAGATGTCAAGAAGAGACGTTGGGTTACCTTCTGCTCTGCAGAATGGCCAACCT
TTAACGTCGGATGGCCGCGAGACGGCACCTTTAACCGAGACCTCATCACCCAGGTTAAGATCAAGGTCTT
TTCACCTGGCCCGCATGGACACCCAGACCAGGTCCCCTACATCGTGACCTGGGAAGCCTTGGCTTTTGAC
CCCCCTCCCTGGGTCAAGCCCTTTGTACACCCTAAGCCTCCGCCTCCTCTTCCTCCATCCGCCCCGTCTC
TCCCCCTTGAACCTCCTCGTTCGACCCCGCCTCGATCCTCCCTTTATCCAGCCCTCACTCCTTCTCTAGG
CGCCGGAATTGAAGATCTGGGGGATCGATCCTCTAGAGTCCGTTACATAACTTACGGTAAATGGCCCGCC
TGGCTGACCGCCCAACGACCCCCGCCCATTGACGTCAATAATGACGTATGTTCCCATAGTAACGCCAATA
GGGACTTTCCATTGACGTCAATGGGTGGAGTATTTACGGTAAACTGCCCACTTGGCAGTACATCAAGTGT
ATCATATGCCAAGTACGCCCCCTATTGACGTCAATGACGGTAAATGGCCCGCCTGGCATTATGCCCAGTA
CATGACCTTATGGGACTTTCCTACTTGGCAGTACATCTACGTATTAGTCATCGCTATTACCATGGTGATG
CGGTTTTGGCAGTACATCAATGGGCGTGGATAGCGGTTTGACTCACGGGGATTTCCAAGTCTCCACCCCA
TTGACGTCAATGGGAGTTTGTTTTGGCACCAAAATCAACGGGACTTTCCAAAATGTCGTAACAACTCCGC
CCCATTGACGCAAATGGGCGGTAGGCGTGTACGGTGGGAGGTCTATATAAGCAGAGCTCGTTTAGTGAAC
CGTCAGATCGCCTGGAGACGCCATCCACGCTGTTTTGACCTCCATAGAAGACACCGGGACCGATCCAGCC
TCCGCGGCCGGGAACGGTGCATTGGAACGGACCTGCAGGAATTGATCCGCGGCCGCATGGTGAGCAAGGG
CGAGGAGCTGTTCACCGGGGTGGTGCCCATCCTGGTCGAGCTGGACGGCGACGTAAACGGCCACAAGTTC
AGCGTGTCCGGCGAGGGCGAGGGCGATGCCACCTACGGCAAGCTGACCCTGAAGTTCATCTGCACCACCG
GCAAGCTGCCCGTGCCCTGGCCCACCCTCGTGACCACCCTGACCTACGGCGTGCAGTGCTTCAGCCGCTA
CCCCGACCACATGAAGCAGCACGACTTCTTCAAGTCCGCCATGCCCGAAGGCTACGTCCAGGAGCGCACC
ATCTTCTTCAAGGACGACGGCAACTACAAGACCCGCGCCGAGGTGAAGTTCGAGGGCGACACCCTGGTGA
ACCGCATCGAGCTGAAGGGCATCGACTTCAAGGAGGACGGCAACATCCTGGGGCACAAGCTGGAGTACAA
CTACAACAGCCACAACGTCTATATCATGGCCGACAAGCAGAAGAACGGCATCAAGGTGAACTTCAAGATC
CGCCACAACATCGAGGACGGCAGCGTGCAGCTCGCCGACCACTACCAGCAGAACACCCCCATCGGCGACG
GCCCCGTGCTGCTGCCCGACAACCACTACCTGAGCACCCAGTCCGCCCTGAGCAAAGACCCCAACGAGAA
GCGCGATCACATGGTCCTGCTGGAGTTCGTGACCGCCGCCGGGATCACTCTCGGCATGGACGAGCTGTAC
AAGACCGGATCAACAAGTTTGTACAAAAAAGCAGGCTGC
[1845 nt withheld, positions 3260-5104]
TGAACCCAGCTTTCTTGTACAAAGTGGTTGATCCGGTAGGCCTCGTACGCTTAATTAACGGATCCGGAAT
TCCSCCCCCCCTCTCCNCYCCCCCGCCCCTAACGTTACTGGCCGAAGCCGCTTGGAATAAGGCCGGTGTG
CGTTTGTCTATATGTTATTTTCCACCATATTGCCGTCTTTTGGCAATGTGAGGGCCCGGAAACCTGGCCC
TGTCTTCTTGACGAGCATTCCTAGGGGTCTTTCCCCTCTCGCCAAAGGAATGCAAGGTCTGTTGAATGTC
GTGAAGGAAGCAGTTCCTCTGGAAGCTTCTTGAAGACAAACAACGTCTGTAGCGACCCTTTGCAGGCAGC
GGAACCCCCCACCTGGCGACAGGTGCCTCTGCGGCCAAAAGCCACGTGTATAAGATACACCTGCAAAGGC
GGCACAACCCCAGTGCCACGTTGTGAGTTGGATAGTTGTGGAAAGAGTCAAATGGCTCTCCTCAAGCGTA
TTCAACAAGGGGCTGAAGGATGCCCAGAAGGTACCCCATTGTATGGGATCTGATCTGGGGCCTCGGTGCA
CATGCTTTACATGTGTTTAGTCGAGGTTAAAAAAACGTCTAGGCCCCCCGAACCACGGGGACGTGGTTTT
CCTTTGAAAAACACGATGATAAGCTTGCCACAACCCACAAGGAGACGACCTTCCATGACCGAGTACAAGC
CCACGGTGCGCCTCGCCACCCGCGACGACGTCCCCCGGGCCGTACGCACCCTCGCCGCCGCGTTCGCCGA
CTACCCCGCCACGCGCCACACCGTCGACCCGGACCGCCACATCGAGCGGGTCACCGAGCTGCAAGAACTC
TTCCTCACGCGCGTCGGGCTCGACATCGGCAAGGTGTGGGTCGCGGACGACGGCGCCGCGGTGGCGGTCT
GGACCACGCCGGAGAGCGTCGAAGCGGGGGCGGTGTTCGCCGAGATCGGCCCGCGCATGGCCGAGTTGAG
CGGTTCCCGGCTGGCCGCGCAGCAACAGATGGAAGGCCTCCTGGCGCCGCACCGGCCCAAGGAGCCCGCG
TGGTTCCTGGCCACCGTCGGCGTCTCGCCCGACCACCAGGGCAAGGGTCTGGGCAGCGCCGTCGTGCTCC
CCGGAGTGGAGGCGGCCGAGCGCGCCGGGGTGCCCGCCTTCCTGGAGACCTCCGCGCCCCGCAACCTCCC
CTTCTACGAGCGGCTCGGCTTCACCGTCACCGCCGACGTCGAGGTGCCCGAAGGACCGCGCACCTGGTGC
ATGACCCGCAAGCCCGGTGCCTGACGCCCGCCCCACGACCCGCAGCGCCCGACCGAAAGGAGCGCACGAC
CCCATGGCTCCGACCGAAGCCACCCGGGGCGGCCCCGCCGACCCCGCACCCGCCCCCGAGGCCCACCGAC
TCTAGTCGAGGGCTGCAGCGCTGCAGAGGCCGAGTGCAGAACTGCTCCAAAGGGACCTCAAGGCTTTCCG
AGGGACACTAGGCTGACTCCATCGAGCCAGTGTAGAGATAAGCTTATCGATTAGTCCAATTTGTTAAAGA
CAGGATATCAGTGGTCCAGGCTCTAGTTTTGACTCAACAATATCACCAGCTGAAGCCTATAGAGTACGAG
CCATAGATAAAATAAAAGATTTTATTTAGTCTCCAGAAAAAGGGGGGAATGAAAGACCCCACCTGTAGGT
TTGGCAAGCTAGCTTAAGTAACGCCATTTTGCAAGGCATGGAAAAATACATAACTGAGAATAGAGAAGTT
CAGATCAAGGTCAGGAACAGATGGAACAGGGTCGACCCTAGAGAACCATCAGATGTTTCCAGGGTGCCCC
AAGGACCTGAAATGACCCTGTGCCTTATTTGAACTAACCAATCAGTTCGCTTCTCGCTTCTGTTCGCGCG
CTTCTGCTCCCCGAGCTCAATAAAAGAGCCCACAACCCCTCACTCGGGGCGCCAGTCCTCCGATTGACTG
AGTCGCCCGGGTACCCGTGTATCCAATAAACCCTCTTGCAGTTGCATCCGACTTGTGGTCTCGCTGTTCC
TTGGGAGGGTCTCCTCTGAGTGATTGACTACCCGTCAGCGGGGGTCTTTCATTTGGGGGCTCGTCCGGGA
TCGGGAGACCCCTGCCCAGGGACCACCGACCCACCACCGGGAGGTAAGCTGGCTGCCTCGCGCGTTTCGG
TGATGACGGTGAAAACCTCTGACACATGCAGCTCCCGGAGACGGTCACAGCTTGTCTGTAAGCGGATGCC
GGGAGCAGACAAGCCCGTCAGGGCGCGTCAGCGGGTGTTGGCGGGTGTCGGGGCGCAGCCATGACCCAGT
CACGTAGCGATAGCGGAGTGTAGATCCGGCTGTGGAATGTGTGTCAGTTAGGGTGTGGAAAGTCCCCAGG
CTCCCCAGCAGGCAGAAGTATGCAAAGCATGCATCTCAATTAGTCAGCAACCAGGTGTGGAAAGTCCCCA
GGCTCCCCAGCAGGCAGAAGTATGCAAAGCATGCATCTCAATTAGTCAGCAACCATAGTCCCGCCCCTAA
CTCCGCCCATCCCGCCCCTAACTCCGCCCAGTTCCGCCCATTCTCCGCCCCATGGCTGACTAATTTTTTT
TATTTATGCAGAGGCCGAGGCCGCCTCGGCCTCTGAGCTATTCCAGAAGTAGTGAGGAGGCTTTTTTGGA
GGCCTAGGCTTTTGCAAAAAGCTTACTGGCTTAACTATGCGGCATCAGAGCAGATTGTACTGAGAGTGCA
CCATATGCGGTGTGAAATACCGCACAGATGCGTAAGGAGAAAATACCGCATCAGGCGCTCTTCCGCTTCC
TCGCTCACTGACTCGCTGCGCTCGGTCGTTCGGCTGCGGCGAGCGGTATCAGCTCACTCAAAGGCGGTAA
TACGGTTATCCACAGAATCAGGGGATAACGCAGGAAAGAACATGTGAGCAAAAGGCCAGCAAAAGGCCAG
GAACCGTAAAAAGGCCGCGTTGCTGGCGTTTTTCCATAGGCTCCGCCCCCCTGACGAGCATCACAAAAAT
CGACGCTCAAGTCAGAGGTGGCGAAACCCGACAGGACTATAAAGATACCAGGCGTTTCCCCCTGGAAGCT
CCCTCGTGCGCTCTCCTGTTCCGACCCTGCCGCTTACCGGATACCTGTCCGCCTTTCTCCCTTCGGGAAG
CGTGGCGCTTTCTCATAGCTCACGCTGTAGGTATCTCAGTTCGGTGTAGGTCGTTCGCTCCAAGCTGGGC
TGTGTGCACGAACCCCCCGTTCAGCCCGACCGCTGCGCCTTATCCGGTAACTATCGTCTTGAGTCCAACC
CGGTAAGACACGACTTATCGCCACTGGCAGCAGCCACTGGTAACAGGATTAGCAGAGCGAGGTATGTAGG
CGGTGCTACAGAGTTCTTGAAGTGGTGGCCTAACTACGGCTACACTAGAAGGACAGTATTTGGTATCTGC
GCTCTGCTGAAGCCAGTTACCTTCGGAAAAAGAGTTGGTAGCTCTTGATCCGGCAAACAAACCACCGCTG
GTAGCGGTGGTTTTTTTGTTTGCAAGCAGCAGATTACGCGCAGAAAAAAAGGATCTCAAGAAGATCCTTT
GATCTTTTCTACGGGGTCTGACGCTCAGTGGAACGAAAACTCACGTTAAGGGATTTTGGTCATGAGATTA
TCAAAAAGGATCTTCACCTAGATCCTTTTAAATTAAAAATGAAGTTTTAAATCAATCTAAAGTATATATG
AGTAAACTTGGTCTGACAGTTACCAATGCTTAATCAGTGAGGCACCTATCTCAGCGATCTGTCTATTTCG
TTCATCCATAGTTGCCTGACTCCCCGTCGTGTAGATAACTACGATACGGGAGGGCTTACCATCTGGCCCC
AGTGCTGCAATGATACCGCGAGACCCACGCTCACCGGCTCCAGATTTATCAGCAATAAACCAGCCAGCCG
GAAGGGCCGAGCGCAGAAGTGGTCCTGCAACTTTATCCGCCTCCATCCAGTCTATTAATTGTTGCCGGGA
AGCTAGAGTAAGTAGTTCGCCAGTTAATAGTTTGCGCAACGTTGTTGCCATTGCTGCAGGCATCGTGGTG
TCACGCTCGTCGTTTGGTATGGCTTCATTCAGCTCCGGTTCCCAACGATCAAGGCGAGTTACATGATCCC
CCATGTTGTGCAAAAAAGCGGTTAGCTCCTTCGGTCCTCCGATCGTTGTCAGAAGTAAGTTGGCCGCAGT
GTTATCACTCATGGTTATGGCAGCACTGCATAATTCTCTTACTGTCATGCCATCCGTAAGATGCTTTTCT
GTGACTGGTGAGTACTCAACCAAGTCATTCTGAGAATAGTGTATGCGGCGACCGAGTTGCTCTTGCCCGG
CGTCAACACGGGATAATACCGCGCCACATAGCAGAACTTTAAAAGTGCTCATCATTGGAAAACGTTCTTC
GGGGCGAAAACTCTCAAGGATCTTACCGCTGTTGAGATCCAGTTCGATGTAACCCACTCGTGCACCCAAC
TGATCTTCAGCATCTTTTACTTTCACCAGCGTTTCTGGGTGAGCAAAAACAGGAAGGCAAAATGCCGCAA
AAAAGGGAATAAGGGCGACACGGAAATGTTGAATACTCATACTCTTCCTTTTTCAATATTATTGAAGCAT
TTATCAGGGTTATTGTCTCATGAGCGGATACATATTTGAATGTATTTAGAAAAATAAACAAATAGGGGTT
CCGCG
